>Addgene plasmid #148839 | pT7-MS2-HA-C1-MBP-DmBam_13-36_AG | addgene full sequence | sequence record 429662 | Addgene NGS Result
TAGTTATTAATAGTAATCAATTACGGGGTCATTAGTTCATAGCCCATATATGGAGTTCCGCGTTACATAA
CTTACGGTAAATGGCCCGCCTGGCTGACCGCCCAACGACCCCCGCCCATTGACGTCAATAATGACGTATG
TTCCCATAGTAACGCCAATAGGGACTTTCCATTGACGTCAATGGGTGGAGTATTTACGGTAAACTGCCCA
CTTGGCAGTACATCAAGTGTATCATATGCCAAGTACGCCCCCTATTGACGTCAATGACGGTAAATGGCCC
GCCTGGCATTATGCCCAGTACATGACCTTATGGGACTTTCCTACTTGGCAGTACATCTACGTATTAGTCA
TCGCTATTACCATGGTGATGCGGTTTTGGCAGTACATCAATGGGCGTGGATAGCGGTTTGACTCACGGGG
ATTTCCAAGTCTCCACCCCATTGACGTCAATGGGAGTTTGTTTTGGCACCAAAATCAACGGGACTTTCCA
AAATGTCGTAACAACTCCGCCCCATTGACGCAAATGGGCGGTAGGCGTGTACGGTGGGAGGTCTATATAA
GCAGAGCTCTCTGGCTAACTAGAGAACCCACTGCTTACTGGCTTATCGAAATTAATACGACTCACTATAG
GGAGACCCAAGCTCTAGCGCTACCGGTCGCCACCATGGCTTCTAACTTTACTCAGTTCGTTCTCGTCGAC
AATGGCGGAACTGGCGACGTGACTGTCGCCCCAAGCAACTTCGCTAACGGGGTCGCTGAATGGATCAGCT
CTAACTCGCGATCACAGGCTTACAAAGTAACCTGTAGCGTTCGTCAGAGCTCTGCGCAGAATCGCAAATA
CACCATCAAAGTCGAGGTGCCTAAAGTGGCAACCCAGACTGTTGGTGGTGAAGAGCTTCCTGTAGCCGGA
TGGAGATCTTACTTAAATATGGAACTAACCATTCCAATTTTCGCCACGAATTCCGACTGCGAGCTTATTG
TTAAGGCAATGCAAGGTCTCCTAAAAGATGGAAACCCGATTCCCTCGGCCATCGCGGCCAACTCCGGCAT
CTACGGAGGTGGAGGTGGATCTGGTGGATCTCCTCCACATATGGCTTACCCATACGATGTTCCAGATTAC
GCTCCTCCATCTCGAGCTATGAAAATCGAAGAAGGTAAACTGGTAATCTGGATTAACGGCGATAAAGGCT
ATAACGGTCTCGCTGAAGTCGGTAAGAAATTCGAGAAAGATACCGGAATTAAAGTCACCGTTGAGCATCC
GGATAAACTGGAAGAGAAATTCCCGCAGGTTGCGGCAACTGGCGATGGCCCTGACATTATCTTCTGGGCA
CACGACCGCTTTGGTGGCTACGCTCAATCTGGCCTGTTGGCTGAAATCACCCCGGACAAAGCGTTCCAGG
ACAAGCTGTATCCGTTTACCTGGGATGCCGTACGTTACAACGGCAAGCTGATTGCTTACCCGATCGCTGT
TGAAGCGTTATCGCTGATTTATAACAAAGATCTGCTGCCGAACCCGCCAAAAACCTGGGAAGAGATCCCG
GCGCTGGATAAAGAACTGAAAGCGAAAGGTAAGAGCGCGCTGATGTTCAACCTGCAAGAACCGTACTTCA
CCTGGCCGCTGATTGCTGCTGACGGGGGTTATGCGTTCAAGTATGAAAACGGCAAGTACGACATTAAAGA
CGTGGGCGTGGATAACGCTGGCGCGAAAGCGGGTCTGACCTTCCTGGTTGACCTGATTAAAAGCAAACAC
ATGAATGCAGACACCGATTACTCCATCGCAGAAGCTGCCTTTAATAAAGGCGAAACAGCGATGACCATCA
ACGGCCCGTGGGCATGGTCCAACATCGACACCAGCAAAGTGAATTATGGTGTAACGGTACTGCCGACCTT
CAAGGGTCAACCATCCAAACCGTTCGTTGGCGTGCTGAGCGCAGGTATTAACGCCGCCAGTCCGAACAAA
GAGCTGGCGAAAGAGTTCCTCGAAAACTATCTGCTGACTGATGAAGGTCTGGAAGCGGTTAATAAAGACA
AACCGCTGGGTGCCGTAGCGCTGAAGTCTTACGAGGAAGAGTTGGCGAAAGATCCACGTATTGCCGCCAC
CATGGAAAACGCCCAGAAAGGTGAAATCATGCCGAACATCCCGCAGATGTCCGCTTTCTGGTATGCCGTG
CGTACTGCGGTGATCAACGCCGCCAGCGGTCGTCAGACTGTCGATGAAGCCCTGAAAGACCCTCCACAAG
CTTCGGGTGGATCTGGTGACGACCAGCAGTTGGACCACAATTTTAAGCAGATGGAGGAGCATTTGGCCTT
AATGGTGGAAGGCAATGAATAAGGATCCACCGGATCTAGATAACTGATCATAATCAGCCATACCACATTT
GTAGAGGTTTTACTTGCTTTAAAAAACCTCCCACACCTCCCCCTGAACCTGAAACATAAAATGAATGCAA
TTGTTGTTGTTAACTTGTTTATTGCAGCTTATAATGGTTACAAATAAAGCAATAGCATCACAAATTTCAC
AAATAAAGCATTTTTTTCACTGCATTCTAGTTGTGGTTTGTCCAAACTCATCAATGTATCTTAACGCGTA
AATTGTAAGCGTTAATATTTTGTTAAAATTCGCGTTAAATTTTTGTTAAATCAGCTCATTTTTTAACCAA
TAGGCCGAAATCGGCAAAATCCCTTATAAATCAAAAGAATAGACCGAGATAGGGT
[37 nt withheld, positions 2716-2752]
AAAGAACGTGGACTCCAACGTCAAAGG
[49 nt withheld, positions 2780-2828]
T
[91 nt withheld, positions 2830-2920]
G
[124 nt withheld, positions 2922-3045]
CAGGTGGCACTTTTCGGGGAAATGTGCGCGGAACCCCTATTTGTTTATTTTTCTAAATACATTCAAATAT
GTATCCGCTCATGAGACAATAACCCTGATAAATGCTTCAATAATATTGAAAAAGGAAGAGTCCTGAGGCG
GAAAGAACCAGCTGTGGAATGTGTGTCAGTTAGGGTGTGGAAAGTCCCCAGGCTCCCCAGCAGGCAGAAG
TATGCAAAGCATGCATCTCAATTAGTCAGCAACCAGGTGTGGAAAGTCCCCAGGCTCCCCAGCAGGCAGA
AGTATGCAAAGCATGCATCTCAATTAGTCAGCAACCATAGTCCCGCCCCTAACTCCGCCCATCCCGCCCC
TAACTCCGCCCAGTTCCGCCCATTCTCCGCCCCATGGCTGACTAATTTTTTTTATTTATGCAGAGGCCGA
GGCCGCCTCGGCCTCTGAGCTATTCCAGAAGTAGTGAGGAGGCTTTTTTGGAGGCCTAGGCTTTTGCAAA
GATCGATCAAGAGACAGGATGAGGATCGTTTCGCATGATTGAACAAGATGGATTGCACGCAGGTTCTCCG
GCCGCTTGGGTGGAGAGGCTATTCGGCTATGACTGGGCACAACAGACAATCGGCTGCTCTGATGCCGCCG
TGTTCCGGCTGTCAGCGCAGGGGCGCCCGGTTCTTTTTGTCAAGACCGACCTGTCCGGTGCCCTGAATGA
ACTGCAAGACGAGGCAGCGCGGCTATCGTGGCTGGCCACGACGGGCGTTCCTTGCGCAGCTGTGCTCGAC
GTTGTCACTGAAGCGGGAAGGGACTGGCTGCTATTGGGCGAAGTGCCGGGGCAGGATCTCCTGTCATCTC
ACCTTGCTCCTGCCGAGAAAGTATCCATCATGGCTGATGCAATGCGGCGGCTGCATACGCTTGATCCGGC
TACCTGCCCATTCGACCACCAAGCGAAACATCGCATCGAGCGAGCACGTACTCGGATGGAAGCCGGTCTT
GTCGATCAGGATGATCTGGACGAAGAGCATCAGGGGCTCGCGCCAGCCGAACTGTTCGCCAGGCTCAAGG
CGAGCATGCCCGACGGCGAGGATCTCGTCGTGACCCATGGCGATGCCTGCTTGCCGAATATCATGGTGGA
AAATGGCCGCTTTTCTGGATTCATCGACTGTGGCCGGCTGGGTGTGGCGGACCGCTATCAGGACATAGCG
TTGGCTACCCGTGATATTGCTGAAGAGCTTGGCGGCGAATGGGCTGACCGCTTCCTCGTGCTTTACGGTA
TCGCCGCTCCCGATTCGCAGCGCATCGCCTTCTATCGCCTTCTTGACGAGTTCTTCTGAGCGGGACTCTG
GGGTTCGAAATGACCGACCAAGCGACGCCCAACCTGCCATCACGAGATTTCGATTCCACCGCCGCCTTCT
ATGAAAGGTTGGGCTTCGGAATCGTTTTCCGGGACGCCGGCTGGATGATCCTCCAGCGCGGGGATCTCAT
GCTGGAGTTCTTCGCCCACCCTAGGGGGAGGCTAACTGAAACACGGAAGGAGACAATACCGGAAGGAACC
CGCGCTATGACGGCAATAAAAAGACAGAATAAAACGCACGGTGTTGGGTCGTTTGTTCATAAACGCGGGG
TTCGGTCCCAGGGCTGGCACTCTGTCGATACCCCACCGAGACCCCATTGGGGCCAATACGCCCGCGTTTC
TTCCTTTTCCCCACCCCACCCCCCAAGTTCGGGTGAAGGCCCAGGGCTCGCAGCCAACGTCGGGGCGGCA
GGCCCTGCCATAGCCTCAGGTTACTCATATATACTTTAGATTGATTTAAAACTTCATTTTTAATTTAAAA
GGATCTAGGTGAAGATCCTTTTTGATAATCTCATGACCAAAATCCCTTAACGTGAGTTTTCGTTCCACTG
AGCGTCAGACCCCGTAGAAAAGATCAAAGGATCTTCTTGAGATCCTTTTTTTCTGCGCGTAATCTGCTGC
TTGCAAACAAAAAAACCACCGCTACCAGCGGTGGTTTGTTTGCCGGATCAAGAGCTACCAACTCTTTTTC
CGAAGGTAACTGGCTTCAGCAGAGCGCAGATACCAAATACTGTTCTTCTAGTGTAGCCGTAGTTAGGCCA
CCACTTCAAGAACTCTGTAGCACCGCCTACATACCTCGCTCTGCTAATCCTGTTACCAGTGGCTGCTGCC
AGTGGCGATAAGTCGTGTCTTACCGGGTTGGACTCAAGACGATAGTTACCGGATAAGGCGCAGCGGTCGG
GCTGAACGGGGGGTTCGTGCACACAGCCCAGCTTGGAGCGAACGACCTACACCGAACTGAGATACCTACA
GCGTGAGCTATGAGAAAGCGCCACGCTTCCCGAAGGGAGAAAGGCGGACAGGTATCCGGTAAGCGGCAGG
GTCGGAACAGGAGAGCGCACGAGGGAGCTTCCAGGGGGAAACGCCTGGTATCTTTATAGTCCTGTCGGGT
TTCGCCACCTCTGACTTGAGCGTCGATTTTTGTGATGCTCGTCAGGGGGGCGGAGCCTATGGAAAAACGC
CAGCAACGCGGCCTTTTTACGGTTCCTGGCCTTTTGCTGGCCTTTTGCTCACATGTTCTTTCCTGCGTTA
TCCCCTGATTCTGTGGATAACCGTATTACCGCCATGCAT
Features (pLannotate 1.2.2; 18 found; start..end, strand, type, name):
     61..364     +  enhancer       CMV enhancer: human cytomegalovirus immediate early enhancer
    365..568     +  promoter       CMV promoter: human cytomegalovirus (CMV) immediate early promoter
    564..597     +  LTR            5' LTR (truncated) (fragment): truncated 5' long terminal repeat (LTR) from HIV-1
    613..631     +  promoter       T7 promoter: promoter for bacteriophage T7 RNA polymerase
    668..1054    +  CDS            MS2: bacteriophage MS2 coat protein binds to a specific stem-loop structure in the viral RNA (Peabody, 1993)
   1097..1123    +  CDS            3xHA (fragment): three tandem HA epitope tags
   1139..2230    +  CDS            MBP: maltose binding protein from E. coli; malE (mutated); This version of the gene does not encode a signal sequence, so MBP will remain in the cytosol.
   2258..2329    +  CDS            bam (fragment): BAM_DROME - Experimental evidence at protein level: Swiss-Prot protein existence level 1. Required to initiate both male and female gametogenesis. May regulate cystoblast cell divisions. From Drosophila melanogaster (Fruit fly).
   2355..2439    +  CDS            large T antigen (fragment): large T antigen from SV40 (simian virus 40)
   2462..2583    +  polyA_signal   SV40 poly(A) signal: SV40 polyadenylation signal
   2617..3045    -  rep_origin     f1 ori (sequence partly withheld): f1 bacteriophage origin of replication; arrow indicates direction of (+) strand synthesis
   3072..3176    +  promoter       AmpR promoter: bla
   3178..3535    +  promoter       SV40 promoter: SV40 enhancer and early promoter
   3570..4364    +  CDS            NeoR/KanR: aminoglycoside phosphotransferase from Tn5; aph(3')-II (or nptII); confers resistance to neomycin, kanamycin, and G418 (Geneticin®)
   4385..4537    +  CDS            ble (fragment): BLE_KLEPN - Experimental evidence at protein level: Swiss-Prot protein existence level 1. Binding protein with a strong affinity to the bleomycin family of antibiotics. Binds to CL990; an antimitotic-antibiotic compound. From Klebsiella pneumoniae.
   4596..4643    +  polyA_signal   HSV TK poly(A) signal: herpes simplex virus thymidine kinase polyadenylation signal (Cole and Stacy, 1985)
   4734..4750    -  polyA_signal   bGH poly(A) signal (fragment): bovine growth hormone polyadenylation signal
   4972..5560    +  rep_origin     ori: high-copy-number ColE1/pMB1/pBR322/pUC origin of replication
