[The description below was written by a language model from this plasmid's Addgene catalogue record and pLannotate feature annotations shown in this document.]
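Description:
pT7-MS2-HA-C1-MBP-DmBam_13-36_AG is a 5.7 kb mammalian expression plasmid encoding a short fragment (residues 13–36) of the Drosophila melanogaster Bag-of-marbles (Bam) protein as part of a multi-part fusion. The backbone is not named in the record, but the feature layout is that of a "C1"-type vector. It has a high-copy ColE1/pUC origin, an f1 origin, and a Tn5 NeoR/KanR cassette driven by tandem bacterial (AmpR) and SV40 early promoters and terminated by the HSV TK polyadenylation signal. This arrangement gives kanamycin selection in E. coli and could support G418 selection in mammalian cells. Several short annotations (an HIV-1 LTR fragment, a ble fragment, a bGH poly(A) fragment and an SV40 large T fragment) are probably incidental matches or backbone remnants rather than functional elements.

The expression unit is driven by the CMV immediate-early enhancer and promoter. A T7 promoter lies just downstream and would permit transcription by T7 RNA polymerase. The open reading frame reads, in order, bacteriophage MS2 coat protein, an HA epitope tag (annotated as a fragment of 3xHA), signal-sequence-less E. coli maltose-binding protein, and the 72-nt Bam segment, followed by the SV40 poly(A) signal. The MS2 coat protein binds a specific RNA stem-loop, so the fusion can be tethered to a reporter mRNA carrying MS2 binding sites. HA allows detection or immunoprecipitation, and MBP probably serves as a carrier that stabilises the small peptide. The associated publication concerns Bam's direct binding to the CAF40 subunit of the CCR4-NOT complex. The construct therefore fits tethering assays that test whether this Bam fragment is enough to repress a bound mRNA, although the record itself lists the purpose only as mammalian expression.
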