Addgene plasmid #148839: pT7-MS2-HA-C1-MBP-DmBam_13-36_AG
Purpose: Mammalian Expression of DmBam_13-36
Depositing lab: Elisa Izaurralde. Publication: Drosophila Bag-of-marbles directly interacts with the CAF40 subunit of the CCR4-NOT complex to elicit repression of mRNA targets. Sgromo A, Raisch T, Backhaus C, Keskeny C, Alva V, Weichenrieder O, Izaurralde E. RNA. 2018 Mar;24(3):381-395. doi: 10.1261/rna.064584.117. Epub 2017 Dec 18. PubMed 29255063.
Backbone
  Vector backbone: Unknown
  Vector type: Mammalian Expression
Growth in bacteria
  Bacterial resistance: Kanamycin, 50 μg/mL
  Growth temperature: 37°C
  Growth strain: DH5alpha
  Copy number: High Copy
Gene/Insert
  Gene/Insert name: DmBam_13-36
  Species: D. melanogaster (fly)
  Entrez Gene: bam (a.k.a. Dmel_CG10422, BAM, Bam, Bam-C, BamC, BamF, CG10422, Dmel\CG10422, alpha, fs(3)neo61, ham)
  Cloning method: Unknown
Terms and licenses: Academic/Nonprofit Terms; Industry Terms: Not Available to Industry
Depositor comments: sequence given by UniProt.: P22745 (NCBI NM:057452.3). Plasmids from this collection were made available to the research community and donated after the lab closed. Please note that the sequence provided by the depositing laboratory may be theoretical/predicted or based on Sanger sequencing results. There may be discrepancies between sequencing results obtained by Addgene and the depositor sequence. If an Addgene verified sequence is not available, please contact before placing your order to request that our lab fully sequence the plasmid.
How to cite: pT7-MS2-HA-C1-MBP-DmBam_13-36_AG was a gift from Elisa Izaurralde (Addgene plasmid # 148839 ; http://n2t.net/addgene:148839 ; RRID:Addgene_148839)
